Addgene plasmid #107999: pPtGE35
Purpose: Expresses TevCas9 in Phaeodactylum tricornutum / Encodes elements required for conjugation
Depositing lab: David Edgell. Depositing organization: University of Western Ontario. Publication: An Expanded Plasmid-Based Genetic Toolbox Enables Cas9 Genome Editing and Stable Maintenance of Synthetic Pathways in Phaeodactylum tricornutum. Slattery SS, Diamond A, Wang H, Therrien JA, Lant JT, Jazey T, Lee K, Klassen Z, Desgagne-Penix I, Karas BJ, Edgell DR. ACS Synth Biol. 2018 Jan 8. doi: 10.1021/acssynbio.7b00191. PubMed 29298053.
Backbone
  Vector backbone: pKS diaCas9_sgRNA
  Backbone manufacturer: Per Winge
  Backbone size w/o insert (bp): 8577
  Total vector size (bp): 12925
  Modifications to backbone: Addition of yeast Cen6-ArsH4-His3, origin of transfer, P. tricornutum ShBle cassette, and I-TevI nuclease doamin
  Vector type: CRISPR, Synthetic Biology ; Episomal vector for Phaeodactylum tricornutum
  Selectable markers: Zeocin, HIS3
Growth in bacteria
  Bacterial resistance: Ampicillin, 100 μg/mL
  Growth temperature: 37°C
  Growth strain: DH5alpha
  Copy number: High Copy
Gene/Insert 1
  Gene/Insert name: OriT (alt name: Origin of Transfer)
  Insert size (bp): 771
Gene/Insert 2
  Gene/Insert name: 40SRPS8 Promoter
  Species: Phaeodactylum tricornutum
  Insert size (bp): 600
Gene/Insert 3
  Gene/Insert name: ShBle (alt name: Zeocin resistance gene)
  Species: Streptoalloteichus hindustanus
  Insert size (bp): 375
Gene/Insert 4
  Gene/Insert name: 40SRPS8 Terminator
  Species: Phaeodactylum tricornutum
  Insert size (bp): 500
Gene/Insert 5
  Gene/Insert name: Cen6-ArsH4-His3
  Species: S. cerevisiae (budding yeast)
  Insert size (bp): 1349
Gene/Insert 6
  Gene/Insert name: I-TevI nuclease and partial linker domain (alt name: diaTev169(G2S)2)
  Species: Enterobacteria phage T4T
  Insert size (bp): 528
  Tag / fusion protein: Cas9 (C terminal on insert)
Terms and licenses: Academic/Nonprofit Terms; Industry Terms: Not Available to Industry
How to cite: pPtGE35 was a gift from David Edgell (Addgene plasmid # 107999 ; http://n2t.net/addgene:107999 ; RRID:Addgene_107999)
