[The description below was written by a language model from this plasmid's Addgene catalogue record and pLannotate feature annotations shown in this document.]
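Description:
pPtGE35 is a roughly 12.9 kb episomal CRISPR vector for genome editing in the diatom Phaeodactylum tricornutum. It is built on the pBluescript-derived pKS diaCas9_sgRNA backbone and is designed to be delivered from E. coli by conjugation. In bacteria it replicates from a high-copy ColE1/pUC origin with ampicillin selection (AmpR); an f1 origin and remnants of the lacZα/MCS region with T7 and T3 promoters are carried over from the parent. An added IncP-type origin of transfer, annotated together with traJ and a fragment of traI, allows the plasmid to be mobilised into recipient cells. The other transfer functions are not encoded here and would have to be supplied in trans. A yeast CEN6-ARSH4-HIS3 module provides centromeric replication and histidine auxotrophic selection in S. cerevisiae, and the vector-type field describes the plasmid as episomal in P. tricornutum.

The editing payload is TevCas9, a dual nuclease in which the nuclease domain and partial linker of the phage T4 homing endonuclease I-TevI are fused to the N-terminus of Streptococcus pyogenes Cas9. This is followed by a nucleoplasmin bipartite NLS and a 3xFLAG tag. A fragment matching the P. tricornutum FCPA gene lies just downstream of this open reading frame. The promoter driving TevCas9 is not annotated or stated in the record. An S. pyogenes gRNA scaffold sits further downstream for guide expression; its promoter and any resident spacer are likewise not identified. Selection in the diatom relies on the Sh ble gene (zeocin resistance), flanked by the P. tricornutum 40SRPS8 promoter and terminator.

The plasmid is intended for conjugation-based delivery and plasmid-borne expression of TevCas9 for targeted genome editing in P. tricornutum.
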