Features (pLannotate 1.2.2; 27 found; start..end, strand, type, name):
     28..456     -  rep_origin     f1 ori (sequence partly withheld): f1 bacteriophage origin of replication; arrow indicates direction of (+) strand synthesis
    461..618     -  CDS            lacZα (fragment): LacZα fragment of β-galactosidase; lacZ fragment
    621..639     +  promoter       T7 promoter: promoter for bacteriophage T7 RNA polymerase
    656..742     -  CDS            traI (fragment): TRAI6_ECOLX - Experimental evidence at protein level: Swiss-Prot protein existence level 1. The initiation process of transfer DNA synthesis requires the interaction of at least three plasmid-specific components (TraH, I, and J) at the transfer origin resulting in the assembly of a specialised nucleoprotein complex - the relaxosome. Site- and strand-specific cleavage at the transfer origin is dependent on TraI and TraJ. From Escherichia coli.
    780..1151    -  CDS            traJ: oriT-recognizing protein; traJ
   1184..1293    -  oriT           oriT: incP origin of transfer
   1433..1588    -  CDS            lacZα (fragment): LacZα fragment of β-galactosidase; lacZ fragment
   1610..1628    +  promoter       T3 promoter: promoter for bacteriophage T3 RNA polymerase
   2249..2623    +  CDS            BleoR: antibiotic-binding protein; Sh ble from Streptoalloteichus hindustanus; confers resistance to bleomycin, phleomycin, and Zeocin™
   3123..3624    +  misc_feature   CEN/ARS: S. cerevisiae CEN6 centromere fused to an autonomously replicating sequence
   3625..3810    +  promoter       HIS3 promoter: S. cerevisiae HIS3
   3811..4467    +  CDS            HIS3: imidazoleglycerol-phosphate dehydratase, required for histidine biosynthesis; S. cerevisiae HIS3; yeast auxotrophic marker
   4922..5425    +  CDS            ITEVIR (fragment): TEV1_BPT4 - Experimental evidence at protein level: Swiss-Prot protein existence level 1. This endonuclease is specific to the thymidylate synthase (td) gene splice junction and is involved in intron homing. From Enterobacteria phage T4 (Bacteriophage T4).
   5444..9544    +  CDS            cas9: CAS9_STRP1 - Also known as csn1 From Streptococcus pyogenes serotype M1.
   9545..9592    +  CDS            nucleoplasmin NLS: bipartite nuclear localization signal from nucleoplasmin
   9626..9691    +  CDS            3xFLAG: three tandem FLAG® epitope tags, followed by an enterokinase cleavage site
   9743..9883    +  CDS            FCPA (fragment): FCPA_PHATR - Also known as FCP1. Experimental evidence at transcript level: Swiss-Prot protein existence level 2. The light-harvesting complex (LHC) functions as a light receptor, it captures and delivers excitation energy to photosystems with which it is closely associated. Energy is transferred from the carotenoid and chlorophyll C (or B) to chlorophyll A and the photosynthetic reaction centers where it is used to synthesize ATP and reducing power. From Phaeodactylum tricornutum (Diatom).
  10265..10340   +  misc_RNA       gRNA scaffold: guide RNA scaffold for the Streptococcus pyogenes CRISPR/Cas9 system
  10678..10720   +  misc_feature   MCS (fragment): pBluescript multiple cloning site
  10732..10750   -  promoter       T3 promoter: promoter for bacteriophage T3 RNA polymerase
  10793..10815   -  protein_bind   lac operator (fragment): The lac repressor binds to the lac operator to inhibit transcription in E. coli. This inhibition can be relieved by adding lactose or isopropyl-β-D-thiogalactopyranoside (IPTG). lac repressor encoded by lacI
  10819..10849   -  promoter       lac promoter: promoter for the E. coli lac operon
  10864..10885   -  protein_bind   CAP binding site: CAP binding activates transcription in the presence of cAMP. E. coli catabolite activator protein
  10898..10990   -  CDS            lacI (fragment): lac repressor; lacI; The lac repressor binds to the lac operator to inhibit transcription in E. coli. This inhibition can be relieved by adding lactose or isopropyl-β-D-thiogalactopyranoside (IPTG).
  11173..11761   -  rep_origin     ori: high-copy-number ColE1/pMB1/pBR322/pUC origin of replication
  11932..12792   -  CDS            AmpR: β-lactamase; bla; confers resistance to ampicillin, carbenicillin, and related antibiotics
  12793..12897   -  promoter       AmpR promoter: bla
>Addgene plasmid #107999 | pPtGE35 | addgene full sequence | sequence record 217151 | Addgene NGS Result
AAATTGTAAGCGTTAATATTTTGTTAAAATTCGCGTTAAATTTTTGTTAAATCAGCTCATTTTTTAACCA
ATAGGCCGAAATCGGCAAAATCCCTTATAAATCAAAAGAATAGACCGAGATAGGGT
[37 nt withheld, positions 127-163]
AAAGAACGTGGACTCCAACGTCAAAGG
[49 nt withheld, positions 191-239]
T
[91 nt withheld, positions 241-331]
G
[124 nt withheld, positions 333-456]
CCCATTCGCCATTCAGGCTGCGCAACTGTTGGGAAGGGCGATCGGTGCGGGCCTCTTCGCTATTACGCCA
GCTGGCGAAAGGGGGATGTGCTGCAAGGCGATTAAGTTGGGTAACGCCAGGGTTTTCCCAGTCACGACGT
TGTAAAACGACGGCCAGTGAATTGTAATACGACTCACTATAGGGCGAATTGGAGCTGATCGTCTTGCCTT
GCTCGTCGGTGATGTACTTCACCAGCTCCGCGAAGTCGCTCTTCTTGATGGAGCGCATGGGGACGTGCTT
GGCAATCACGCGCACCCCCCGGCCGTTTTAGCGGCTAAAAAAGTCATGGCTCTGCCCTCGGGCGGACCAC
GCCCATCATGACCTTGCCAAGCTCGTCCTGCTTCTCTTCGATCTTCGCCAGCAGGGCGAGGATCGTGGCA
TCACCGAACCGCGCCGTGCGCGGGTCGTCGGTGAGCCAGAGTTTCAGCAGGCCGCCCAGGCGGCCCAGGT
CGCCATTGATGCGGGCCAGCTCGCGGACGTGCTCATAGTCCACGACGCCCGTGATTTTGTAGCCCTGGCC
GACGGCCAGCAGGTAGGCCGACAGGCTCATGCCGGCCGCCGCCGCCTTTTCCTCAATCGCTCTTCGTTCG
TCTGGAAGGCAGTACACCTTGATAGGTGGGCTGCCCTTCCTGGTTGGCTTGGTTTCATCAGCCATCCGCT
TGCCCTCATCTGTTACGCCGGCGGTAGCCGGCCAGCCTCGCAGAGCAGGATTCCCGTTGAGCACCGCCAG
GTGCGAATAAGGGACAGTGAAGAAGGAACACCCGCTCGCGGGTGGGCCTACTTCACCTATCCTGCCCGGC
TGACGCCGTTGGATACACCAAGGAAAGTCTACACGAACCCTTTGGCAAAATCCTGTATATCGTGCGAAAA
AGGATGGATATACCGAAAAAATCGCTATAATGACCCCGAAGCAGGGTTATGCAGCGGAAGATGCCATTCG
CCATTCAGGCTGCGCAACTGTTGGGAAGGGCGATCGGTGCGGGCCTCTTCGCTATTACGCCAGCTGGCGA
AAGGGGGATGTGCTGCAAGGCGATTAAGTTGGGTAACGCCAGGGTTTTCCCAGTCACGACGTTGTAAAAC
GACGGCCAGTGACCATGATTACGCCAAGCTCGAAATTAACCCTCACTAAAGGGAACAAAAGCTGGTACCT
AACCCTGCGATAGACCTTTTCCAAACTCACGCAGTCCAAGAAAACAAAGGGGTGAGAAGTATACGCACCT
TTCGGTTTCGGCATAATTCTTAAACTCTTGTGGTCACTTTCTTGTGAAGAAGCTAGGGGCACTCGTTTTC
CCTCAGAGCCTGCAAACACAAAATTCCTGCAGTCAATTGTCCCAACACTCGGCAAGCCGTATGCGCAAGC
AACGATGCGCAGAAGGCCGTGGATGGATGGCGACTCGCGATATGGCTTCTTGGGTCGCCAGTGTGGTATG
TCCGGCGTATGTCAATACGCGAATTCGGACGACTGGCATCTCTAGGAGGAGGATTCCTTCTTTTATGACA
TGTTTATTTTATATACATTGATGCTTTCCGACAGTCGGAAGTAATAAATGAATTTATTTCAAGACTACCT
ATACTCCTTTGACTTGTTCGACTAATCTTACCGCTTACTAAAATCTCGAAATCACGCTTGACCTCTCGCA
CGCAAATTTTTGCTGCTGGACGCTACGCACTCGGCCCAATTCTTCTCGGTCCTCGTCGTCGCAATTGTCG
TTGCGTTGATCTTGCACCGAAGGAATCAGAGAATAGAATACCATGGCCAAGTTGACCAGTGCCGTTCCGG
TGCTCACCGCGCGCGACGTCGCCGGAGCGGTCGAGTTCTGGACCGACCGGCTCGGGTTCTCCCGGGACTT
CGTGGAGGACGACTTCGTCGGTGTGGTCCGGGACGACGTGACCCTGTTCATCAGCGCGGTCCAGGACCAG
GTGGTGCCGGACAACACCCTGGCCTGGGTGTGGGTGCGCGGCCTGAACGAGCTGTACGCCGAGTGGTCGG
AGGTCGTGTCCACGAACTTCCGGGACGCCTCCGGGCCGGCCATGACCGAGATCGGCGAGCAGCCGTGGGG
GCGGGAGTTCGCCCTGCGCGACCCGGCCGGCAACTGCGTGCACTTCGTGGCCGAGGAGCAGGACTGAAGA
TAAGAATATCTCATTGTGAACATCTATGATTTACCAATTTTATTCTTTGTTTACAGTTAGACGCCAGTAA
TTGTGCTGTTTCTCTCAAGTCTGTGTCAATACAAACTACGAAACTTGGCAATTTTTCTCTTGAATATGAG
CACGAGATTGAAACGCACAAAGGAAATTAGTTTCCATCCTTTGACAAAGTTTGTTGCTGTTTAGAGAACA
GATGTCAAAATTAACGTGCCATGGAATTGAACCATGGTGCGCTATCCCCAAATCACGTCGTTTGACCTCG
TCACATTTAAGGTATATCAAGCATATTCACTTATATCTTGACATCCTCCCTGCTTGATATTCCTTTGCCC
TTGAGCCATCTTCCCCACACGCTGGAGATGACCCCTGCCCCTCCTTTCTTTATCCACCCGAGTAAGGTGT
CGACAAGTCACTTTGCCCCTGAGCCATCCTCCCCACTCAGGAGATGACCCCTACCCCTTTCTTCTTTATC
CACCCCCACGTGCTATAAAAATAATTATAATTTAAATTTTTTAATATAAATATATAAATTAAAAATAGAA
AGTAAAAAAAGAAATTAAAGAAAAAATAGTTTTTGTTTTCCGAAGATGTAAAAGACTCTAGGGGGATCGC
CAACAAATACTACCTTTTACCTTGCTCTTCCTGCTCTCAGGTATTAATGCCGAATTGTTTCATCTTGTCT
GTGTAGAAGACCACACACGAAAATCCTGTGATTTTACATTTTACTTATCGTTAATCGAATGTATATCTAT
TTAATCTGCTTTTCTTGTCTAATAAATATATATGTAAAGTACGCTTTTTGTTGAAATTTTTTAAACCTTT
GTTTATTTTTTTTTCTTCATTCCGTAACTCTTCTACCTTCTTTATTTACTTTCTAAAATCCAAATACAAA
ACATAAAAATAAATAAACACAGAGTAAATTCCCAAATTATTCCATCATTAAAAGATACGAGGCGCGTGTA
AGTTACAGGCAAGCGATCCTAGTACACTCTATATTTTTTTATGCCTCGGTAATGATTTTCATTTTTTTTT
CCACCTAGCGGATGACTCTTTTTTTTTCTTAGCGATTGGCATTATCACATAATGAATTATACATTATATA
AAGTAATGTGATTTCTTCGAAGAATATACTAAAAAATGAGCAGGCAAGATAAACGAAGGCAAAGATGACA
GAGCAGAAAGCCCTAGTAAAGCGTATTACAAATGAAACCAAGATTCAGATTGCGATCTCTTTAAAGGGTG
GTCCCCTAGCGATAGAGCACTCGATCTTCCCAGAAAAAGAGGCAGAAGCAGTAGCAGAACAGGCCACACA
ATCGCAAGTGATTAACGTCCACACAGGTATAGGGTTTCTGGACCATATGATACATGCTCTGGCCAAGCAT
TCCGGCTGGTCGCTAATCGTTGAGTGCATTGGTGACTTACACATAGACGACCATCACACCACTGAAGACT
GCGGGATTGCTCTCGGTCAAGCTTTTAAAGAGGCCCTAGGGGCCGTGCGTGGAGTAAAAAGGTTTGGATC
AGGATTTGCGCCTTTGGATGAGGCACTTTCCAGAGCGGTGGTAGATCTTTCGAACAGGCCGTACGCAGTT
GTCGAACTTGGTTTGCAAAGGGAGAAAGTAGGAGATCTCTCTTGCGAGATGATCCCGCATTTTCTTGAAA
GCTTTGCAGAGGCTAGCAGAATTACCCTCCACGTTGATTGTCTGCGAGGCAAGAATGATCATCACCGTAG
TGAGAGTGCGTTCAAGGCTCTTGCGGTTGCCATAAGAGAAGCCACCTCGCCCAATGGTACCAACGATGTT
CCCTCCACCAAAGGTGTTCTTTATGCAATCTCGCCTATTCATGGTGTATAAAAGTTCAACATCCAAAGCT
AGAACTTTTGGAAAGAGAAAGAATATCCGAATAGGGCACGGCGTGCCGTATTGTTGGAGTGGACTAGCAG
AAAGTGAGGAAGGCACAGGATGAGTTTTCTCGAGACACATAGCTTCAGCGTCGTGTAGGCTAGGCAGAGG
TGAGTTTTCTCGAGACATACCTTCAGCGTCGTCTTCACTGTCACAGTCAACTGACAGTAATCGTTGATCC
GGAGAGATTCAAAATTCAATCTGTTTGGACCTGGATAAGACACAAGAGCGACATCCTGACATGAACGCCG
TAAACAGCAAATCCTGGTTGAACACGTATCCTTTTGGGGGCCTCCGCTACGACGCTCGCTCCAGCTGGGG
CTTCCTTACTATACACAGCGCGCATATTTCACGGTTGCCAGAAGTCAAGATGGGAAAGTCCGGAATTTAC
CAGATTAAGAACACCCTCAACAACAAGGTCTACGTCGGATCCGCCAAGGACTTCGAAAAGCGCTGGAAGC
GTCACTTCAAGGACCTGGAAAAGGGATGCCACTCCTCCATTAAGCTCCAGCGTTCCTTCAACAAGCACGG
AAACGTCTTCGAATGCTCCATTCTGGAAGAAATTCCCTACGAAAAGGACCTGATTATTGAACGTGAAAAC
TTCTGGATTAAGGAACTGAACTCCAAGATTAACGGATACAACATTGCCGACGCCACCTTCGGAGACACCT
GCTCCACCCACCCCCTGAAGGAAGAAATTATTAAGAAGCGTTCCGAAACCGTCAAGGCCAAGATGCTGAA
GCTGGGACCCGACGGACGTAAGGCCCTGTACTCCAAGCCCGGATCCAAGAACGGACGTTGGAACCCCGAA
ACCCACAAGTTCTGCAAGTGCGGAGTCCGTATTCAGACCTCCGCCTACACCTGCTCCAAGTGCCGTAACG
GTGGTAGCGGCGGATCCGACAAGAAGTACTCGATTGGATTGGACATCGGCACCAACTCTGTTGGATGGGC
CGTCATCACGGACGAGTACAAGGTGCCCAGCAAGAAATTCAAAGTACTGGGAAACACTGACCGCCATTCG
ATCAAGAAGAATTTGATTGGAGCTTTGCTGTTTGACAGCGGCGAAACAGCGGAAGCCACGCGGCTTAAAC
GAACCGCGAGACGAAGATATACGCGACGGAAGAACCGTATCTGCTATCTACAAGAGATTTTCTCGAATGA
GATGGCAAAAGTCGATGACTCTTTCTTTCACCGATTGGAAGAATCCTTCCTCGTTGAAGAGGATAAGAAA
CATGAGCGGCACCCGATATTTGGAAACATTGTGGACGAGGTGGCTTACCATGAGAAATACCCGACTATTT
ACCACCTGCGAAAGAAATTGGTGGACTCGACGGACAAAGCGGATCTTCGCCTAATCTATTTGGCGCTAGC
ACATATGATTAAGTTTCGCGGCCACTTCTTGATCGAAGGCGACTTGAATCCGGACAACAGTGATGTTGAC
AAACTGTTTATTCAACTTGTACAAACTTACAACCAGCTCTTTGAAGAAAATCCCATTAACGCTTCGGGAG
TGGACGCGAAAGCCATCCTTTCTGCCCGACTCAGCAAGAGCCGACGCCTAGAAAATTTGATTGCGCAACT
TCCCGGCGAGAAAAAGAATGGACTTTTTGGAAATCTTATTGCTTTGTCGCTGGGCCTTACGCCGAACTTT
AAGAGCAACTTCGACCTTGCGGAAGATGCCAAATTGCAACTGAGTAAAGACACATATGACGACGACCTCG
ACAATCTTTTGGCACAAATAGGAGATCAGTACGCCGACCTCTTTTTGGCGGCTAAGAACTTGTCCGACGC
CATTCTGTTGTCGGACATCCTTCGAGTTAATACGGAGATTACTAAGGCGCCCTTGAGCGCCTCTATGATC
AAAAGATACGACGAGCATCACCAAGACCTGACCCTCCTTAAAGCTCTCGTCCGGCAACAGCTGCCTGAGA
AGTACAAAGAGATTTTCTTTGATCAAAGCAAAAACGGATACGCGGGCTACATTGACGGGGGAGCCTCGCA
AGAAGAGTTCTACAAGTTTATTAAACCGATCCTGGAAAAGATGGACGGCACGGAGGAATTACTCGTGAAA
CTTAACCGAGAGGACCTTTTGCGTAAGCAACGGACTTTCGACAACGGATCTATTCCGCACCAAATCCATC
TCGGAGAATTGCACGCAATTCTGCGCCGGCAAGAAGATTTTTATCCATTTCTCAAGGACAACCGGGAAAA
GATTGAGAAAATCTTAACCTTCCGCATACCCTACTACGTCGGCCCTTTGGCCAGGGGAAATTCGAGATTT
GCCTGGATGACGCGAAAGAGTGAGGAAACTATTACTCCCTGGAATTTCGAAGAAGTGGTAGACAAAGGAG
CTTCCGCGCAATCCTTTATCGAGCGCATGACCAACTTCGATAAGAACCTCCCGAATGAGAAAGTCCTACC
CAAGCATTCGTTGCTCTACGAATACTTTACGGTGTATAATGAGCTGACTAAAGTCAAATACGTTACAGAG
GGAATGCGAAAACCGGCTTTCCTCTCGGGAGAGCAGAAAAAGGCCATAGTCGATCTTCTCTTTAAAACGA
ACCGTAAAGTTACCGTGAAACAACTAAAAGAGGACTACTTCAAGAAAATCGAATGCTTTGACTCCGTTGA
AATTTCCGGCGTTGAAGATCGGTTCAATGCCTCCTTGGGAACATACCACGATCTCCTGAAAATTATCAAA
GACAAGGACTTTCTTGACAATGAGGAAAACGAGGACATTCTTGAAGATATTGTCTTGACGCTAACACTTT
TTGAGGATCGAGAGATGATTGAGGAACGCCTTAAAACCTATGCGCATCTGTTCGACGACAAAGTTATGAA
GCAATTGAAGCGCCGGAGATATACGGGATGGGGAAGGTTGAGTCGGAAACTGATAAATGGCATACGCGAT
AAGCAGTCCGGCAAAACAATTCTCGATTTCTTGAAGTCCGACGGATTTGCGAATCGAAACTTCATGCAAC
TGATCCATGACGATTCGTTGACCTTTAAAGAGGACATTCAAAAAGCCCAAGTATCCGGACAAGGAGATTC
TTTGCACGAGCATATTGCGAATCTTGCTGGAAGTCCGGCTATTAAAAAGGGCATTCTCCAGACAGTAAAG
GTCGTGGATGAACTCGTTAAAGTTATGGGCCGACACAAACCCGAGAACATAGTCATCGAAATGGCGAGAG
AGAACCAGACCACCCAAAAGGGACAGAAAAATTCACGCGAGCGAATGAAGCGGATTGAAGAGGGGATCAA
AGAGCTTGGCAGCCAAATTCTGAAAGAACACCCGGTTGAAAACACCCAATTGCAGAACGAGAAGCTCTAC
CTGTACTATCTTCAAAATGGGCGTGATATGTACGTCGATCAAGAATTGGACATCAACCGGCTATCCGATT
ACGATGTGGACCATATTGTTCCTCAGTCGTTTCTCAAAGACGACTCCATAGACAATAAGGTTCTAACGAG
AAGCGACAAGAACCGCGGCAAATCAGACAACGTCCCCTCCGAGGAAGTAGTTAAGAAAATGAAGAATTAC
TGGCGCCAATTGCTGAACGCTAAGCTCATTACCCAAAGAAAGTTTGACAATTTGACGAAAGCCGAGCGAG
GCGGGCTCTCGGAACTGGATAAGGCCGGCTTCATTAAAAGACAATTGGTGGAAACGCGACAAATCACAAA
GCACGTCGCACAGATTCTCGACTCCCGCATGAACACTAAGTATGACGAGAATGACAAACTAATCCGGGAA
GTCAAAGTGATTACCTTGAAGTCCAAGCTGGTTTCCGATTTTCGTAAAGATTTTCAGTTTTACAAAGTTC
GCGAGATCAACAACTACCATCACGCGCACGACGCTTACTTGAACGCTGTCGTGGGAACGGCCTTGATTAA
AAAATACCCTAAGCTGGAAAGCGAGTTCGTTTACGGCGATTACAAGGTGTATGACGTACGCAAAATGATC
GCGAAGTCAGAGCAGGAAATTGGCAAAGCTACTGCGAAGTACTTCTTTTATAGCAACATAATGAATTTTT
TCAAAACGGAGATTACCCTCGCTAACGGCGAGATTCGCAAGCGCCCTCTTATCGAGACAAACGGCGAAAC
GGGGGAGATTGTCTGGGATAAAGGCCGCGATTTTGCGACTGTGCGGAAAGTCTTGTCGATGCCGCAAGTG
AATATAGTCAAAAAGACGGAGGTGCAAACAGGCGGCTTTTCGAAAGAATCTATCCTTCCCAAAAGGAACT
CTGATAAGTTGATTGCGCGAAAAAAGGATTGGGACCCTAAGAAGTATGGCGGCTTTGACAGCCCGACCGT
AGCATATTCTGTCCTTGTGGTGGCCAAAGTCGAAAAGGGCAAATCCAAGAAACTGAAGAGTGTGAAAGAA
TTGCTTGGGATTACGATCATGGAAAGATCATCTTTTGAGAAGAATCCCATCGACTTTCTCGAAGCTAAAG
GCTACAAAGAAGTGAAAAAGGACCTGATTATCAAGTTGCCTAAGTACTCCTTGTTTGAGCTGGAAAATGG
CCGTAAGCGAATGCTCGCTTCTGCCGGCGAACTCCAGAAGGGAAACGAATTGGCGCTGCCCTCCAAATAT
GTTAACTTTCTTTACCTTGCCTCGCACTATGAGAAGCTCAAGGGCTCCCCCGAGGATAATGAGCAAAAAC
AACTGTTTGTAGAACAGCATAAGCACTACTTGGACGAGATCATTGAGCAAATTAGCGAGTTCTCCAAGCG
AGTCATCCTTGCCGACGCTAATCTGGACAAAGTCCTGTCCGCCTACAATAAGCACCGCGATAAGCCAATC
CGAGAGCAAGCGGAGAATATTATCCACTTGTTTACGCTCACCAATCTTGGAGCCCCTGCCGCCTTTAAGT
ACTTTGACACCACCATCGACCGCAAGAGGTACACCAGCACCAAAGAAGTCTTGGACGCCACCCTCATTCA
CCAATCAATCACCGGCTTGTACGAGACACGCATCGACCTGTCTCAACTCGGAGGCGACAAAAGGCCGGCG
GCCACGAAAAAGGCCGGCCAGGCAAAAAAGAAAAAGGGATCCCCCAAGAAGAAGAGGAAAGTCTCGAGCG
ACTACAAAGACCATGACGGTGATTATAAAGATCATGACATCGATTACAAGGATGACGATGACAAGTGACG
GTCCGACGCGGCCCGACGGGTCCGAGGCCTCGGAGATCTGGATCCCTACCTCGACTTTGGCTGGGACACT
TTCAGTGAGGACAAGAAGCTCCAGAAGCGTGCTATCGAACTCAACCAGGGACGTGCGGCACAAATGGGCA
TCCTTGCTCTCATGGTGCACGAACAGTTGGGAGTCTCTATCCTTCCTTAAAAATTTAATTTTCATTAGTT
GCAGTCACTCCGCTTTGGTTTCACAGTCAGGAATAACACTAGCTCGTCTTCACTGCAGGTTGGCTCGGAA
GTTGGTGTTGACGGTGAGCTGGAAATTGGTTGTCGGTCACTGCTAGCGAGAAGAAAACGGAGGACAGAAG
GAAGTGAAACTCGGTTCGTTCTCGACAGCCTCACTGTCAATATGCTCATTTTCAATCCTTAGCGCTTTTA
ATGTCGAATTGACGGTAAATTGAATAGGATCTATAATATCTACAAGGTACTTTGACACGCCAAGTATTCA
TTGTTAGTCAACAATATTTTAGAGCTTTATAAGGTCAAAAAACACCTTCAAAGTCGAGGAGACCGAGAGA
GGGTCTCAGTTTTAGAGCTAGAAATAGCAAGTTAAAATAAGGCTAGTCCGTTATCAACTTGAAAAAGTGG
CACCGAGTCGGTGCTTTTTTTTAGAACCGCTCACCCATGCTATCGTATGTCATTTACATTGACAAACTGC
TATGAATGCGTTTGCGATAACTTCAGCTCGCTGAAGCCCTAGACATTTCGTTTGACTAAATTGTTTTCCG
GTTGCTTTACTACCGACCGGTCTGCGGGTAGCATGTCTTGGCTTTTGCGAGTTCGAGAGAATTTATGGAC
AAGTGCGTTTACAGTTTGGAACACGAGTGTGAGTGAGCGGAATTGGCTATCTATAACATTCTTATTTCAG
GAGGCTGGTGATTAGCAGAATTTTCAAAGATCTCGAATCTAAAATCGCCATGGGCTCGACGAACTTTTCT
GCAAGCTTATCGATACCGTCGACCTCGAGGGGGGGCCCGGTACCAGCTTTTGTTCCCTTTAGTGAGGGTT
AATTTCGAGCTTGGCGTAATCATGGTCATAGCTGTTTCCTGTGTGAAATTGTTATCCGCTCACAATTCCA
CACAACATACGAGCCGGAAGCATAAAGTGTAAAGCCTGGGGTGCCTAATGAGTGAGCTAACTCACATTAA
TTGCGTTGCGCTCACTGCCCGCTTTCCAGTCGGGAAACCTGTCGTGCCAGCTGCATTAATGAATCGGCCA
ACGCGCGGGGAGAGGCGGTTTGCGTATTGGGCGCTCTTCCGCTTCCTCGCTCACTGACTCGCTGCGCTCG
GTCGTTCGGCTGCGGCGAGCGGTATCAGCTCACTCAAAGGCGGTAATACGGTTATCCACAGAATCAGGGG
ATAACGCAGGAAAGAACATGTGAGCAAAAGGCCAGCAAAAGGCCAGGAACCGTAAAAAGGCCGCGTTGCT
GGCGTTTTTCCATAGGCTCCGCCCCCCTGACGAGCATCACAAAAATCGACGCTCAAGTCAGAGGTGGCGA
AACCCGACAGGACTATAAAGATACCAGGCGTTTCCCCCTGGAAGCTCCCTCGTGCGCTCTCCTGTTCCGA
CCCTGCCGCTTACCGGATACCTGTCCGCCTTTCTCCCTTCGGGAAGCGTGGCGCTTTCTCATAGCTCACG
CTGTAGGTATCTCAGTTCGGTGTAGGTCGTTCGCTCCAAGCTGGGCTGTGTGCACGAACCCCCCGTTCAG
CCCGACCGCTGCGCCTTATCCGGTAACTATCGTCTTGAGTCCAACCCGGTAAGACACGACTTATCGCCAC
TGGCAGCAGCCACTGGTAACAGGATTAGCAGAGCGAGGTATGTAGGCGGTGCTACAGAGTTCTTGAAGTG
GTGGCCTAACTACGGCTACACTAGAAGAACAGTATTTGGTATCTGCGCTCTGCTGAAGCCAGTTACCTTC
GGAAAAAGAGTTGGTAGCTCTTGATCCGGCAAACAAACCACCGCTGGTAGCGGTGGTTTTTTTGTTTGCA
AGCAGCAGATTACGCGCAGAAAAAAAGGATCTCAAGAAGATCCTTTGATCTTTTCTACGGGGTCTGACGC
TCAGTGGAACGAAAACTCACGTTAAGGGATTTTGGTCATGAGATTATCAAAAAGGATCTTCACCTAGATC
CTTTTAAATTAAAAATGAAGTTTTAAATCAATCTAAAGTATATATGAGTAAACTTGGTCTGACAGTTACC
AATGCTTAATCAGTGAGGCACCTATCTCAGCGATCTGTCTATTTCGTTCATCCATAGTTGCCTGACTCCC
CGTCGTGTAGATAACTACGATACGGGAGGGCTTACCATCTGGCCCCAGTGCTGCAATGATACCGCGAGAG
CCACGCTCACCGGCTCCAGATTTATCAGCAATAAACCAGCCAGCCGGAAGGGCCGAGCGCAGAAGTGGTC
CTGCAACTTTATCCGCCTCCATCCAGTCTATTAATTGTTGCCGGGAAGCTAGAGTAAGTAGTTCGCCAGT
TAATAGTTTGCGCAACGTTGTTGCCATTGCTACAGGCATCGTGGTGTCACGCTCGTCGTTTGGTATGGCT
TCATTCAGCTCCGGTTCCCAACGATCAAGGCGAGTTACATGATCCCCCATGTTGTGCAAAAAAGCGGTTA
GCTCCTTCGGTCCTCCGATCGTTGTCAGAAGTAAGTTGGCCGCAGTGTTATCACTCATGGTTATGGCAGC
ACTGCATAATTCTCTTACTGTCATGCCATCCGTAAGATGCTTTTCTGTGACTGGTGAGTACTCAACCAAG
TCATTCTGAGAATAGTGTATGCGGCGACCGAGTTGCTCTTGCCCGGCGTCAATACGGGATAATACCGCGC
CACATAGCAGAACTTTAAAAGTGCTCATCATTGGAAAACGTTCTTCGGGGCGAAAACTCTCAAGGATCTT
ACCGCTGTTGAGATCCAGTTCGATGTAACCCACTCGTGCACCCAACTGATCTTCAGCATCTTTTACTTTC
ACCAGCGTTTCTGGGTGAGCAAAAACAGGAAGGCAAAATGCCGCAAAAAAGGGAATAAGGGCGACACGGA
AATGTTGAATACTCATACTCTTCCTTTTTCAATATTATTGAAGCATTTATCAGGGTTATTGTCTCATGAG
CGGATACATATTTGAATGTATTTAGAAAAATAAACAAATAGGGGTTCCGCGCACATTTCCCCGAAAAGTG
CCACCT
